Addgene plasmid #40646: pLKO.1-sh-mSOX9-5
Depositing lab: Bob Weinberg. Depositing organization: Whitehead Institute for Biomedical Research. Publication: Slug and Sox9 cooperatively determine the mammary stem cell state. Guo W, Keckesova Z, Donaher JL, Shibue T, Tischler V, Reinhardt F, Itzkovitz S, Noske A, Zurrer-Hardi U, Bell G, Tam WL, Mani SA, van Oudenaarden A, Weinberg RA. Cell. 2012 Mar 2;148(5):1015-28. 10.1016/j.cell.2012.02.008 PubMed 22385965.
Backbone
  Vector backbone: pLKO.1 puro (Addgene plasmid 8453)
  Backbone manufacturer: Weinberg lab
  Backbone size w/o insert (bp): 7032
  Vector type: Mammalian Expression, Lentiviral, RNAi
  Selectable markers: Puromycin
Growth in bacteria
  Bacterial resistance: Ampicillin, 100 μg/mL
  Growth temperature: 37°C
  Growth strain: Stbl3
  Copy number: Unknown
Gene/Insert
  Gene/Insert name: sh-mSOX9-5 (alt names: Sox9; shRNA against mouse Sox9)
  gRNA/shRNA sequence: CTCCACCTTCACTTACATGAA
  Species: M. musculus (mouse)
  GenBank ID: RMM3981-97074464 (Open Biosystems); NM_011448
  Entrez Gene: Sox9 (a.k.a. 2010306G03Rik, mKIAA4243, mSox9)
  Promoter: hU6
  Cloning method: Restriction Enzyme; 5′ cloning site AgeI (unknown if destroyed); 3′ cloning site EcoRI (unknown if destroyed)
  Sequencing primers: 5′ LKO.1 5'
Terms and licenses: Academic/Nonprofit Terms; Industry Terms: Not Available to Industry
How to cite: pLKO.1-sh-mSOX9-5 was a gift from Bob Weinberg (Addgene plasmid # 40646 ; http://n2t.net/addgene:40646 ; RRID:Addgene_40646)
