[The description below was written by a language model from this plasmid's Addgene catalogue record.]
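Description:
pLKO.1-sh-mSOX9-5 is a lentiviral RNAi vector built on the pLKO.1 puro backbone (about 7 kb without insert) and designed to knock down mouse Sox9 in mammalian cells. It is maintained in bacteria under ampicillin selection, and the record lists a recombination-deficient strain as the propagation host, a common choice for lentiviral plasmids because their repeated terminal sequences are prone to rearrangement. The copy number is recorded as unknown. No feature table accompanies the record, so the individual backbone elements (long terminal repeats, packaging signal, bacterial origin and the promoter driving the puromycin marker) are not itemised here.

The payload is a short hairpin RNA cassette targeting the Mus musculus Sox9 transcript, cloned by restriction enzyme between the AgeI and EcoRI sites of the backbone; whether those sites survive cloning is not recorded. Expression is driven by the human U6 promoter, an RNA polymerase III promoter suited to producing short, defined transcripts. The hairpin is processed by the cellular RNAi machinery into a small interfering RNA that directs degradation of Sox9 mRNA. The "-5" in the name suggests it is one of a series of hairpins against the same gene, and the record indicates the hairpin derives from a commercial shRNA collection.

As a transfer vector, it would be packaged into lentiviral particles for delivery, giving stable integration of the cassette, with transduced cells enriched by puromycin selection. It was deposited in connection with a study of how Slug and Sox9 cooperate in determining the mammary stem cell state, where it fits the role of a Sox9 loss-of-function reagent in mouse cells.
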