>Addgene plasmid #40646 | pLKO.1-sh-mSOX9-5 | depositor partial sequence | sequence record 52927 | Hairpin Sequence
CCGGCTCCACCTTCACTTACATGAACTCGAGTTCATGTAAGTGAAGGTGGAGTTTTTG
