>Addgene plasmid #40646 | pLKO.1-sh-mSOX9-5 | addgene partial sequence | sequence record 53880 | LKO1_5 5'-GACTATCATATGCTTACCGT-3'
TGGCTTTTTATCTTGTGGAAGGACGAAACACCGGCTCCACCTTCACTTACATGAACTCGAGTTCATGTAA
GTGAAGGTGGAGTTTTTGAATTCTCGACCTCGAGACAAATGGCAGTATTCATCCACAATTTTAAAAGAAA
AGGGGGGATTGGGGGGTACAGTGCAGGGGAAAGAATAGTAGACATAATAGCAACAGACATACAAACTAAA
GAATTACAAAAACAAATTACAAAAATTCAAAATTTTCGGGTTTATTACAGGGACAGCAGAGATCCACTTT
GGCCGCGGCTCGAGGGGGTTGGGGTTGCGCCTTTTCCAAGGCAGCCCTGGGTTTGCGCAGGGACGCGGCT
GCTCTGGGCGTGGTTCCGGGAAACGCAGCGGCGCCGACCCTGGGTCTCGCACATTCTTCACGTCCGTTCG
CAGCGTCACCCGGATCTTCGCCGCTACCCTTGTGGGCCCCCCGGCGACGCTTCCTGCTCCGCCCCTAAGT
CGGGAAGGTTCCTTGCGGTTCGCGGCGTGCCGGACGTGACAAACGGAAGCCGCACGTCTCACTAGTACCC
TCGCAGACGGACAGCGCCAGGGAGCAATGGCAGCGCGCCGACCGCGATGGGCTGTGGCCAATAGCGGCTG
CTCAGCAGGGCGCGCCGAGAGCAGCGGCCGGGAAGGGGCGGTGCGGGAGGCGGGGTGTGGGGCGGTAGTG
TGGGCCCTGTTCCTGCCCGCGCGGTGTTCCGCATTCTGCAAGCCTCCGGAGCGCACGTCGGCAGTCGGCT
CCCTCGTTGACCGAATCACCGACCTCTCTCCCCAGGGGGATCCACCGGAGCTTACCATGACCGAGTACAA
GCCCACGGTGCGCCTCGCCACCCGCGACGACGTCCCCAGGGCCGTACGCACCCTCGCCGCCGCGTTCGCC
GACTACCCCGCCACGCGCCACACCGTCGATCCGGACCGCCCACATCGAGCGGGTCACCGAGCTGCCAGAA
CT
